>Addgene plasmid #41675 | pcDNA3.1(+)mGAT1YFP45 | depositor full sequence | sequence record 55812 | pcDNA3.1(+)mGAT1YFP45 sequence 8034 bps
GACGGATCGGGAGATCTCCCGATCCCCTATGGTGCACTCTCAGTACAATCTGCTCTGATGCCGCATAGTT
AAGCCAGTATCTGCTCCCTGCTTGTGTGTTGGAGGTCGCTGAGTAGTGCGCGAGCAAAATTTAAGCTACA
ACAAGGCAAGGCTTGACCGACAATTGCATGAAGAATCTGCTTAGGGTTAGGCGTTTTGCGCTGCTTCGCG
ATGTACGGGCCAGATATACGCGTTGACATTGATTATTGACTAGTTATTAATAGTAATCAATTACGGGGTC
ATTAGTTCATAGCCCATATATGGAGTTCCGCGTTACATAACTTACGGTAAATGGCCCGCCTGGCTGACCG
CCCAACGACCCCCGCCCATTGACGTCAATAATGACGTATGTTCCCATAGTAACGCCAATAGGGACTTTCC
ATTGACGTCAATGGGTGGAGTATTTACGGTAAACTGCCCACTTGGCAGTACATCAAGTGTATCATATGCC
AAGTACGCCCCCTATTGACGTCAATGACGGTAAATGGCCCGCCTGGCATTATGCCCAGTACATGACCTTA
TGGGACTTTCCTACTTGGCAGTACATCTACGTATTAGTCATCGCTATTACCATGGTGATGCGGTTTTGGC
AGTACATCAATGGGCGTGGATAGCGGTTTGACTCACGGGGATTTCCAAGTCTCCACCCCATTGACGTCAA
TGGGAGTTTGTTTTGGCACCAAAATCAACGGGACTTTCCAAAATGTCGTAACAACTCCGCCCCATTGACG
CAAATGGGCGGTAGGCGTGTACGGTGGGAGGTCTATATAAGCAGAGCTCTCTGGCTAACTAGAGAACCCA
CTGCTTACTGGCTTATCGAAATTAATACGACTCACTATAGGGAGACCCAAGCTGGCTAGCGTTTAAACTT
AAGCTTATGGCGACTGACAACAGCAAGGTGGCTGATGGGCAGATCTCTACTGAGGTCAGCGAGGCCCCTG
TGGCCAGCGACAAGCCCAAAACCCTGGTAGTCAAGGTGCAGAAGAAGGCCGGGGACCTCCCTGACCGGGA
CACATGGAAGGGACGCTTCGACTTCCTCATGTCCTGCGTGGGCTATGCCATCGGCCTGGGCAATGTGTGG
AGGTTCCCTTACCTCTGTGGGAAAAACGGTGGCGGGGCCTTCCTAATCCCATATTTCCTGACGCTCATCT
TTGCGGGTGTTCCTCTCTTCCTTTTGGAGTGCTCCCTAGGCCAGTACACCTCCATTGGGGGCCTGGGCGT
ATGGAACTGGGCGCCCATGTTCAAGGGTGTGGCCGTCGCGGCAGCTGTGCTGTCCTTCTGGCTGAACATC
TACTACATCGTCATCATCTCCTGGGCCATCTACTACCTGTACAACTCCTTCACCACGACCCTGCCATGGA
AACAGTGTGACAACCCGTGGAACACTGACCGCTGCTTCTCCAACTACAGCCTGGTCAATACCACCAACAT
GACCAGCGCCGTGGTGGAGTTCTGGGAGCGCAACATGCACCAGATGACAGATGGACTGGACAAGCCAGGA
CAGATCCGCTGTCTGGCCATCACACTGGCCATTGCCTGGGTGCTCGTGTATTTCTGCATCTGGAAGGGTG
TTGGTTGGACTGGAAAGGTGGTCTACTTCTCAGCCACGTACCCCTACATCATGCTTATCATCCTGTTCTT
CCGTGGAGTGACGCTTCCCGGGGCCAAGGAGGGGATCCTCTTCTACATCACACCCAACTTCCGAAAGCTG
TCTGATTCTGAGGTGATCTTTGACGCCGCCACCCAGATCTTCTTCTCCTACGGGCTGGGCCTGGGGTCCC
TGATTGCTCTGGGAAGCTACAACTCTTTCCACAACAATGTGTACAGGGACTCCATCATCGTTTGCTGCAT
CAACTCCTGCACCAGCATGTTTGCCGGATTCGTCATCTTCTCCATCGTGGGCTTCATGGCTCATGTCACC
AAGAGGTCCATAGCTGATGTGGCAGCCTCAGGCCCGGGGCTGGCATTCTTGGCGTACCCTGAGGCTGTGA
CACAGCTACCCATCTCTCCCCTCTGGGCTATCCTCTTCTTCTCCATGCTGCTGATGCTGGGCATTGACAG
CCAGTTCTGTACCGTGGAGGGCTTCATCACTGCCCTGGTGGACGAGTACCCCAGACTTCTCCGCAATCGC
CGTGAACTCTTCATTGCTGCCGTGTGCATCGTGTCCTACCTGATTGGCCTGTCTAACATCACCCAGGGTG
GCATTTATGTCTTCAAACTGTTTGATTATTACTCTGCCAGCGGCATGAGCTTGCTGTTCCTGGTTTTCTT
CGAGTGTGTCTCCATTTCCTGGTTTTATGGTGTCAACCGGTTCTATGACAACATCCAGGAGATGGTTGGC
TCCAGGCCCTGCATCTGGTGGAAGCTGTGCTGGTCCTTTTTCACACCCATCATTGTGGCGGGCGTGTTTC
TCTTCAGTGCTGTGCAGATGACACCACTCACCATGGGAAGCTATGTTTTCCCCAAGTGGGGCCAGGGCGT
GGGCTGGCTCATGGCTCTGTCCTCCATGGTGCTCATCCCCGGGTACATGGCTTACATGTTCCTCACCCTG
AAGGGCTCCCTGAAGCAGCGTCTCCAGGTCATGATTCAGCCCAGTGAAGATATTGTGCGCCCTGAGAATG
GCCCTGAGCAGCCGCAGGCTGGCAGCTCAGCCAGCAAGGAGGCCTACATCCGAATTCTGCAGATATCCAG
CACAGTGGCGGCCGCCATGGTGAGCAAGGGCGAGGAGCTGTTCACCGGGGTGGTGCCCATCCTGGTCGAG
CTGGACGGCGACGTAAACGGCCACAAGTTCAGCGTGTCCGGCGAGGGCGAGGGCGATGCCACCTACGGCA
AGCTGACCCTGAAGTTCATCTGCACCACCGGCAAGCTGCCCGTGCCCTGGCCCACCCTCGTGACCACCTT
CGGCTACGGCCTGCAGTGCTTCGCCCGCTACCCCGACCACATGAAGCAGCACGACTTCTTCAAGTCCGCC
ATGCCCGAAGGCTACGTCCAGGAGCGCACCATCTTCTTCAAGGACGACGGCAACTACAAGACCCGCGCCG
AGGTGAAGTTCGAGGGCGACACCCTGGTGAACCGCATCGAGCTGAAGGGCATCGACTTCAAGGAGGACGG
CAACATCCTGGGGCACAAGCTGGAGTACAACTACAACAGCCACAACGTCTATATCATGGCCGACAAGCAG
AAGAACGGCATCAAGGTGAACTTCAAGATCCGCCACAACATCGAGGACGGCAGCGTGCAGCTCGCCGACC
ACTACCAGCAGAACACCCCCATCGGCGACGGCCCCGTGCTGCTGCCCGACAACCACTACCTGAGCTACCA
GTCCAAGCTGAGCAAAGACCCCAACGAGAAGCGCGATCACATGGTCCTGCTGGAGTTCGTGACCGCCGCC
GGGATCACTCTCGGCATGGACGAGCTGTACAAGATGTTCCTCACCTTAAAGGGCTCCCTGAAGCAGCGCA
TCCAAGTCATGGTCCAGCCCAGCGAAGACATCGTTCGCCCAGAGAATGGTCCTGAGCAGCCCCAGGCGGG
CAGCTCCACCAGCAAGGAGGCCTACATCTAGAGGGCCCGTTTAAACCCGCTGATCAGCCTCGACTGTGCC
TTCTAGTTGCCAGCCATCTGTTGTTTGCCCCTCCCCCGTGCCTTCCTTGACCCTGGAAGGTGCCACTCCC
ACTGTCCTTTCCTAATAAAATGAGGAAATTGCATCGCATTGTCTGAGTAGGTGTCATTCTATTCTGGGGG
GTGGGGTGGGGCAGGACAGCAAGGGGGAGGATTGGGAAGACAATAGCAGGCATGCTGGGGATGCGGTGGG
CTCTATGGCTTCTGAGGCGGAAAGAACCAGCTGGGGCTCTAGGGGGTATCCCC
[124 nt withheld, positions 3904-4027]
C
[91 nt withheld, positions 4029-4119]
A
[49 nt withheld, positions 4121-4169]
CCTTTGACGTTGGAGTCCACGTTCTTT
[37 nt withheld, positions 4197-4233]
ACCCTATCTCGGTCTATTCTTTTGATTTATAAGGGATTTTGCCGATTTCGGCCTATTGGTTAAAAAATGA
GCTGATTTAACAAAAATTTAACGCGAATTAATTCTGTGGAATGTGTGTCAGTTAGGGTGTGGAAAGTCCC
CAGGCTCCCCAGCAGGCAGAAGTATGCAAAGCATGCATCTCAATTAGTCAGCAACCAGGTGTGGAAAGTC
CCCAGGCTCCCCAGCAGGCAGAAGTATGCAAAGCATGCATCTCAATTAGTCAGCAACCATAGTCCCGCCC
CTAACTCCGCCCATCCCGCCCCTAACTCCGCCCAGTTCCGCCCATTCTCCGCCCCATGGCTGACTAATTT
TTTTTATTTATGCAGAGGCCGAGGCCGCCTCTGCCTCTGAGCTATTCCAGAAGTAGTGAGGAGGCTTTTT
TGGAGGCCTAGGCTTTTGCAAAAAGCTCCCGGGAGCTTGTATATCCATTTTCGGATCTGATCAAGAGACA
GGATGAGGATCGTTTCGCATGATTGAACAAGATGGATTGCACGCAGGTTCTCCGGCCGCTTGGGTGGAGA
GGCTATTCGGCTATGACTGGGCACAACAGACAATCGGCTGCTCTGATGCCGCCGTGTTCCGGCTGTCAGC
GCAGGGGCGCCCGGTTCTTTTTGTCAAGACCGACCTGTCCGGTGCCCTGAATGAACTGCAGGACGAGGCA
GCGCGGCTATCGTGGCTGGCCACGACGGGCGTTCCTTGCGCAGCTGTGCTCGACGTTGTCACTGAAGCGG
GAAGGGACTGGCTGCTATTGGGCGAAGTGCCGGGGCAGGATCTCCTGTCATCTCACCTTGCTCCTGCCGA
GAAAGTATCCATCATGGCTGATGCAATGCGGCGGCTGCATACGCTTGATCCGGCTACCTGCCCATTCGAC
CACCAAGCGAAACATCGCATCGAGCGAGCACGTACTCGGATGGAAGCCGGTCTTGTCGATCAGGATGATC
TGGACGAAGAGCATCAGGGGCTCGCGCCAGCCGAACTGTTCGCCAGGCTCAAGGCGCGCATGCCCGACGG
CGAGGATCTCGTCGTGACCCATGGCGATGCCTGCTTGCCGAATATCATGGTGGAAAATGGCCGCTTTTCT
GGATTCATCGACTGTGGCCGGCTGGGTGTGGCGGACCGCTATCAGGACATAGCGTTGGCTACCCGTGATA
TTGCTGAAGAGCTTGGCGGCGAATGGGCTGACCGCTTCCTCGTGCTTTACGGTATCGCCGCTCCCGATTC
GCAGCGCATCGCCTTCTATCGCCTTCTTGACGAGTTCTTCTGAGCGGGACTCTGGGGTTCGAAATGACCG
ACCAAGCGACGCCCAACCTGCCATCACGAGATTTCGATTCCACCGCCGCCTTCTATGAAAGGTTGGGCTT
CGGAATCGTTTTCCGGGACGCCGGCTGGATGATCCTCCAGCGCGGGGATCTCATGCTGGAGTTCTTCGCC
CACCCCAACTTGTTTATTGCAGCTTATAATGGTTACAAATAAAGCAATAGCATCACAAATTTCACAAATA
AAGCATTTTTTTCACTGCATTCTAGTTGTGGTTTGTCCAAACTCATCAATGTATCTTATCATGTCTGTAT
ACCGTCGACCTCTAGCTAGAGCTTGGCGTAATCATGGTCATAGCTGTTTCCTGTGTGAAATTGTTATCCG
CTCACAATTCCACACAACATACGAGCCGGAAGCATAAAGTGTAAAGCCTGGGGTGCCTAATGAGTGAGCT
AACTCACATTAATTGCGTTGCGCTCACTGCCCGCTTTCCAGTCGGGAAACCTGTCGTGCCAGCTGCATTA
ATGAATCGGCCAACGCGCGGGGAGAGGCGGTTTGCGTATTGGGCGCTCTTCCGCTTCCTCGCTCACTGAC
TCGCTGCGCTCGGTCGTTCGGCTGCGGCGAGCGGTATCAGCTCACTCAAAGGCGGTAATACGGTTATCCA
CAGAATCAGGGGATAACGCAGGAAAGAACATGTGAGCAAAAGGCCAGCAAAAGGCCAGGAACCGTAAAAA
GGCCGCGTTGCTGGCGTTTTTCCATAGGCTCCGCCCCCCTGACGAGCATCACAAAAATCGACGCTCAAGT
CAGAGGTGGCGAAACCCGACAGGACTATAAAGATACCAGGCGTTTCCCCCTGGAAGCTCCCTCGTGCGCT
CTCCTGTTCCGACCCTGCCGCTTACCGGATACCTGTCCGCCTTTCTCCCTTCGGGAAGCGTGGCGCTTTC
TCATAGCTCACGCTGTAGGTATCTCAGTTCGGTGTAGGTCGTTCGCTCCAAGCTGGGCTGTGTGCACGAA
CCCCCCGTTCAGCCCGACCGCTGCGCCTTATCCGGTAACTATCGTCTTGAGTCCAACCCGGTAAGACACG
ACTTATCGCCACTGGCAGCAGCCACTGGTAACAGGATTAGCAGAGCGAGGTATGTAGGCGGTGCTACAGA
GTTCTTGAAGTGGTGGCCTAACTACGGCTACACTAGAAGAACAGTATTTGGTATCTGCGCTCTGCTGAAG
CCAGTTACCTTCGGAAAAAGAGTTGGTAGCTCTTGATCCGGCAAACAAACCACCGCTGGTAGCGGTTTTT
TTGTTTGCAAGCAGCAGATTACGCGCAGAAAAAAAGGATCTCAAGAAGATCCTTTGATCTTTTCTACGGG
GTCTGACGCTCAGTGGAACGAAAACTCACGTTAAGGGATTTTGGTCATGAGATTATCAAAAAGGATCTTC
ACCTAGATCCTTTTAAATTAAAAATGAAGTTTTAAATCAATCTAAAGTATATATGAGTAAACTTGGTCTG
ACAGTTACCAATGCTTAATCAGTGAGGCACCTATCTCAGCGATCTGTCTATTTCGTTCATCCATAGTTGC
CTGACTCCCCGTCGTGTAGATAACTACGATACGGGAGGGCTTACCATCTGGCCCCAGTGCTGCAATGATA
CCGCGAGACCCACGCTCACCGGCTCCAGATTTATCAGCAATAAACCAGCCAGCCGGAAGGGCCGAGCGCA
GAAGTGGTCCTGCAACTTTATCCGCCTCCATCCAGTCTATTAATTGTTGCCGGGAAGCTAGAGTAAGTAG
TTCGCCAGTTAATAGTTTGCGCAACGTTGTTGCCATTGCTACAGGCATCGTGGTGTCACGCTCGTCGTTT
GGTATGGCTTCATTCAGCTCCGGTTCCCAACGATCAAGGCGAGTTACATGATCCCCCATGTTGTGCAAAA
AAGCGGTTAGCTCCTTCGGTCCTCCGATCGTTGTCAGAAGTAAGTTGGCCGCAGTGTTATCACTCATGGT
TATGGCAGCACTGCATAATTCTCTTACTGTCATGCCATCCGTAAGATGCTTTTCTGTGACTGGTGAGTAC
TCAACCAAGTCATTCTGAGAATAGTGTATGCGGCGACCGAGTTGCTCTTGCCCGGCGTCAATACGGGATA
ATACCGCGCCACATAGCAGAACTTTAAAAGTGCTCATCATTGGAAAACGTTCTTCGGGGCGAAAACTCTC
AAGGATCTTACCGCTGTTGAGATCCAGTTCGATGTAACCCACTCGTGCACCCAACTGATCTTCAGCATCT
TTTACTTTCACCAGCGTTTCTGGGTGAGCAAAAACAGGAAGGCAAAATGCCGCAAAAAAGGGAATAAGGG
CGACACGGAAATGTTGAATACTCATACTCTTCCTTTTTCAATATTATTGAAGCATTTATCAGGGTTATTG
TCTCATGAGCGGATACATATTTGAATGTATTTAGAAAAATAAACAAATAGGGGTTCCGCGCACATTTCCC
CGAAAAGTGCCACCTGACGTC
Features (pLannotate 1.2.2; 21 found; start..end, strand, type, name):
     28..80      -  misc_feature   bom (fragment): basis of mobility region from pBR322
    235..614     +  enhancer       CMV enhancer: human cytomegalovirus immediate early enhancer
    615..818     +  promoter       CMV promoter: human cytomegalovirus (CMV) immediate early promoter
    814..847     +  LTR            5' LTR (truncated) (fragment): truncated 5' long terminal repeat (LTR) from HIV-1
    863..881     +  promoter       T7 promoter: promoter for bacteriophage T7 RNA polymerase
    917..2710    +  CDS            Slc6a1: SC6A1_MOUSE - Also known as Gabt1, Gat-1, Gat1. Experimental evidence at protein level: Swiss-Prot protein existence level 1. Terminates the action of GABA by its high affinity sodium- dependent reuptake into presynaptic terminals. From Mus musculus (Mouse).
   2747..3463    +  CDS            mEYFP: mEYFP is a basic (constitutively fluorescent) yellow fluorescent protein published in 2002, derived from Aequorea victoria. It is reported to be a very rapidly-maturing monomer.
   3634..3858    +  polyA_signal   bGH poly(A) signal: bovine growth hormone polyadenylation signal
   3862..3883    +  promoter       SV40 promoter (fragment): SV40 enhancer and early promoter
   3904..4332    +  rep_origin     f1 ori (sequence partly withheld): f1 bacteriophage origin of replication; arrow indicates direction of (+) strand synthesis
   4346..4675    +  promoter       SV40 promoter: SV40 enhancer and early promoter
   4742..5533    +  CDS            neo: KKA2_KLEPN - Also known as kan, nptII. Experimental evidence at protein level: Swiss-Prot protein existence level 1. Resistance to kanamycin, neomycin, paromomycin, ribostamycin, butirosin and gentamicin B. From Klebsiella pneumoniae.
   5557..5715    +  CDS            ble (fragment): BLE_KLEPN - Experimental evidence at protein level: Swiss-Prot protein existence level 1. Binding protein with a strong affinity to the bleomycin family of antibiotics. Binds to CL990; an antimitotic-antibiotic compound. From Klebsiella pneumoniae.
   5710..5831    +  polyA_signal   SV40 poly(A) signal: SV40 polyadenylation signal
   5904..5920    -  protein_bind   lac operator: The lac repressor binds to the lac operator to inhibit transcription in E. coli. This inhibition can be relieved by adding lactose or isopropyl-β-D-thiogalactopyranoside (IPTG). lac repressor encoded by lacI
   5928..5958    -  promoter       lac promoter: promoter for the E. coli lac operon
   5973..5994    -  protein_bind   CAP binding site: CAP binding activates transcription in the presence of cAMP. E. coli catabolite activator protein
   6007..6099    -  CDS            lacI (fragment): lac repressor; lacI; The lac repressor binds to the lac operator to inhibit transcription in E. coli. This inhibition can be relieved by adding lactose or isopropyl-β-D-thiogalactopyranoside (IPTG).
   6282..6867    -  rep_origin     ori: high-copy-number ColE1/pMB1/pBR322/pUC origin of replication
   7038..7898    -  CDS            AmpR: β-lactamase; bla; confers resistance to ampicillin, carbenicillin, and related antibiotics
   7899..8003    -  promoter       AmpR promoter: bla
