[The description below was written by a language model from this plasmid's Addgene catalogue record and pLannotate feature annotations shown in this document.]
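Description:
pcDNA3.1(+)mGAT1YFP45 is an 8,034 bp mammalian expression plasmid built on the pcDNA3.1(+) backbone. It is propagated in E. coli through a high-copy ColE1/pUC-type origin with ampicillin selection (AmpR under its own bla promoter), and also carries an f1 origin. For selection in mammalian cells, an SV40 early promoter drives a neomycin phosphotransferase gene followed by the SV40 poly(A) signal, allowing G418 selection of stable transfectants. Several small annotated fragments (HIV-1 LTR, ble, lacI, bom) appear to be short partial matches within backbone sequence rather than functional parts.

The payload is a fusion protein expressed from the CMV immediate-early enhancer/promoter and terminated by the bGH polyadenylation signal; a T7 promoter lies just upstream of the coding region. The mouse GABA transporter 1 (mGAT1, Slc6a1) open reading frame, lacking its stop codon, was placed at the HindIII and EcoRI sites. It is joined in frame, through a 12-residue spacer, to a yellow fluorescent protein carrying the "monomerizing" A206K mutation (annotated as mEYFP). Immediately after the fluorophore, the 45 most C-terminal residues of human GAT1 were appended by a restriction-free PCR integration method; this tail is not separately annotated in the feature table but fits the gap between the YFP coding sequence and the poly(A) signal. The design puts a native transporter C-terminus, with its extreme C-terminal residues, back at the free end of the protein, where a plain fluorophore fusion would otherwise mask it. The construct belongs to a series with 3 to 45 appended residues and matching CFP versions. The series was used to relate GAT1 function, oligomerization and anchoring to subcellularly resolved FRET.
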