>Addgene plasmid #41675 | pcDNA3.1(+)mGAT1YFP45 | addgene partial sequence | sequence record 58033 | BGH-rev 5'-TAGAAGGCACAGTCGAGG-3'
AACGGGCCCTCTAGATGTAGGCCTCCTTGCTGGTGGAGCTGCCCGCCTGGGGCTGCTCAGGACCATTCTC
TGGGCGAACGATGTCTTCGCTGGGCTGGACCATGACTTGGATGCGCTGCTTCAGGGAGCCCTTTAGGGCG
AGGAACATCTTGTACAGCTCGTCCATGCCGAGAGTGATCCCGGCGGCGGTCACGAACTCCAGCAGGACCA
TGTGATCGCGCTTCTCGTTGGGGTCTTTGCTCAGCTTGGACTGGTAGCTCAGGTAGTGGTTGTCGGGCAG
CAGCACGGGGCCGTCGCCGATGGGGGTGTTCTGCTGGTAGTGGTCGGCGAGCTGCACGCTGCCGTCCTCG
ATGTTGTGGCGGATCTTGAAGTTCACCTTGATGCCGTTCTTCTGCTTGTCGGCCATGATATAGACGTTGT
GGCTGTTGTAGTTGTACTCCAGCTTGTGCCCCAGGATGTTGCCGTCCTCCTTGAAGTCGATGCCCTTCAG
CTCGATGCGGTTCACCAGGGTGTCGCCCTCGAACTTCACCTCGGCGCGGGTCTTGTAGTTGCCGTCGTCC
TTGAAGAAGATGGTGCGCTCCTGGACGTAGCCTTCGGGCATGGCGGACTTGAAGAAGTCGTGCTGCTTCA
TGTGGTCGGGGTAGCGGGCGAAGCACTGCAGGCCGTAGCCGAAGGTGGTCACGAGGGTGGGCCAGGGCAC
GGGCAGCTTGCCGGTGGTGCAGATGAACTTCAGGGTCAGCTTGCCGTAGGTGGCATCGCCCTCGCCCTCG
CCGGACACGCTGAACTTGTGGCCGTTTACGTCGCCGTCCAGCTCGACCAGGATGGGCACCACCCCGGTGA
ACAGCTCCTCGCCCTTGCTCACCATGGCGGCCGCCACTGTGCTGGATATCTGC
