>Addgene plasmid #41675 | pcDNA3.1(+)mGAT1YFP45 | addgene partial sequence | sequence record 58034 | EGFP-N 5'-CGTCGCCGTCCAGCTCGACCAG-3'
AACAGCTCCTCGCCCTTGCTCACCATGGCGGCCGCCACTGTGCTGGATATCTGCAGAATTCGGATGTAGG
CCTCCTTGCTGGCTGAGCTGCCAGCCTGCGGCTGCTCAGGGCCATTCTCAGGGCGCACAATATCTTCACT
GGGCTGAATCATGACCTGGAGACGCTGCTTCAGGGAGCCCTTCAGGGTGAGGAACATGTAAGCCATGTAC
CCGGGGATGAGCACCATGGAGGACAGAGCCATGAGCCAGCCCACGCCCTGGCCCCACTTGGGGAAAACAT
AGCTTCCCATGGTGAGTGGTGTCATCTGCACAGCACTGAAGAGAAACACGCCCGCCACAATGATGGGTGT
GAAAAAGGACCAGCACAGCTTCCACCAGATGCAGGGCCTGGAGCCAACCATCTCCTGGATGTTGTCATAG
AACCGGTTGACACCATAAAACCAGGAAATGGAGACACACTCGAAGAAAACCAGGAACAGCAAGCTCATGC
CGCTGGCAGAGTAATAATCAAACAGTTTGAAGACATAAATGCCACCCTGGGTGATGTTAGACAGGCCAAT
CAGGTAGGACACGATGCACACGGCAGCAATGAAGAGTTCACGGCGATTGCGGAGAAGTCTGGGGTACTCG
TCCACCAGGGCAGTGATGAAGCCCTCCACGGTACAGAACTGGCTGTCAATGCCCAGCATCAGCAGCATGG
AGAAGAAGAGGATAGCCCAGAGGGGAGAGATGGGTAGCTGTGTCACAGCCTCAGGGTACGCCAAGAATGC
CAGCCCCGGGCCTGAGGCTGCCACATCAGCTATGGACCTCTTGGTGACATGAGCCATGAAGCCCACGATG
GAGAAGATGACGAATCCGGCAAACATGCTGGTGCAGGAGTTGATGCAGCA
