Addgene plasmid #41675: pcDNA3.1(+)mGAT1YFP45
Depositing lab: Henry Lester. Depositing organization: California Institute of Technology. Publication: GABA transporter function, oligomerization state, and anchoring: correlates with subcellularly resolved FRET. Moss FJ, Imoukhuede PI, Scott K, Hu J, Jankowsky JL, Quick MW, Lester HA. J Gen Physiol. 2009 Dec;134(6):489-521. 10.1085/jgp.200910314 PubMed 19948998.
Backbone
  Vector backbone: pcDNA3.1(+)
  Backbone manufacturer: Invitrogen
  Backbone size w/o insert (bp): 5428
  Total vector size (bp): 8034
  Vector type: Mammalian Expression
  Selectable markers: Neomycin (select with G418)
Growth in bacteria
  Bacterial resistance: Ampicillin, 100 μg/mL
  Growth temperature: 37°C
  Growth strain: Top10
  Copy number: High Copy
Gene/Insert
  Gene/Insert name: Mus musculus GABA transporter 1 (alt names: mGAT1; solute carrier family 6 member 1; sodium- and chloride-dependent GABA transporter 1)
  Species: M. musculus (mouse), Synthetic
  Insert size (bp): 2685
  Mutation: “Monomerizing” YFP A206K mutation; 45 C-terminal-most residues of hGAT1 (MFLALKGSLKQRIQVMVQPSEDIVRPENGPEQPQAGSSTSKEAYI) appended after YFP
  GenBank ID: M92378.1
  Entrez Gene: Slc6a1 (a.k.a. A730043E01, GABATHG, GABATR, GAT-1, Gabt, Gabt1, Gat1, XT-1, Xtrp1)
  Promoter: CMV
  Tag / fusion protein: YFP (C terminal on insert)
  Cloning method: Restriction Enzyme; 5′ cloning site HindIII (not destroyed); 3′ cloning site XbaI (not destroyed)
  Sequencing primers: 5′ CMV-F; T7; 3′ EGFP-N; BGH-rev
Terms and licenses: Academic/Nonprofit Terms; Industry Terms: Not Available to Industry
Depositor comments: To generate the fluorescent mutants mGAT10XFP and mGAT1XFP* through mGAT1XFP45, the wild-type mGAT1 open reading frame (ORF) was subcloned without its original stop codon into the HindIII and EcoRI sites of the pcDNA3.1(+) expression vector multiple cloning site (MCS). XFP ORFs were then subcloned downstream from and in frame with the mGAT1 ORF at the NotI and XbaI sites of the pcDNA3.1(+) MCS. This resulted in a 12–amino acid spacer between the end of the mGAT1 sequence and the beginning of the fluorophore. The depositors modified a method for the integration of PCR fragments without the use of restriction enzymes (Geiser et al., 2001) to add the final 3, 8, 20, 28, or 45 codons of the human GAT1 (hGAT1) ORF. These were amplified from a source plasmid using the proof-reading PfuTurbo Cx Hotstart polymerase with 5′ and 3′ extensions corresponding to the 20–22-nt regions that flanked the intended site of insertion, such that the PCR product integrated in-frame immediately after the fluorophore sequence when used as the primers in a subsequent QuikChange II XL mutagenesis PCR reaction. For mGAT1XFP*, the depositors simply added a GTC codon for Val after the fluorophore ORF. The attached image displays the protein sequences of the modified regions of mGAT1 for each fluorescent construct. mGAT10CFP and mGAT10YFP repeated the fusion design of mGAT10GFP but with the fluorophore exchanged as annotated. The three C-terminal residues of the mGAT0XFP fusions are -YKI-CO2−, which comprises a broadly defined consensus PDZ class II–interacting motif (X-φ-X-φ, where φ designates a hydrophobic residue and X any residue) (Sheng and Sala, 2001; Hung and Sheng, 2002). The depositors searched the Ensembl databases using Biomart (http://www.ebi.ac.uk/biomart) (Spudich et al., 2007) and applied the GO:0005886 “plasma membrane” cellular component filter. The search identified no known membrane proteins possessing the -YKI-CO2− C-terminal sequence. In the mGAT1XFP* constructs, the depositors defined the terminal residue P(0) more narrowly, changing the terminal isoleucine residue present in mGAT10XFP to a valine in mGAT1XFP*. The resulting C-terminal sequence, -YKV-CO2−, reconstituted a functional PDZ class II–interacting motif present in Ephrin B receptors, a class that relies on interactions with the PDZ domain–containing proteins for clustering (Torres et al., 1998; Brückner et al., 1999; Lin et al., 1999; Madsen et al., 2005). Other constructs in the C-terminal XFP fusion series, mGAT1XFP3, mGAT1XFP8, mGAT1XFP20, mGAT1XFP28, and mGAT1XFP45, had the most C-terminal 3, 8, 20, 28, or 45 residues of the hGAT1 appended after the mGAT1XFP fusion. The differences in nucleotide sequence between the hGAT1 and mGAT1 C termini were a useful source of positive identification when the depositors analyzed the clones during construction. PCR integration was applied to amplify and insert EYFP or ECFP directly between residues R565 and L566, I570 and Q571, or V577 and R578 of mGAT1 to generate the mGAT15xxXFP5xxCT constructs. The site of XFP insertion in GAT1 is highlighted in the nomenclatures for these constructs by residue numbers flanking the fluorophore, and the “CT” denotes that the insertion occurs within the C terminus. Please see the associated article for more detailed information regarding construct creation and usage.
How to cite: pcDNA3.1(+)mGAT1YFP45 was a gift from Henry Lester (Addgene plasmid # 41675 ; http://n2t.net/addgene:41675 ; RRID:Addgene_41675)
